>Addgene plasmid #237040 | LgBiT-SLC35A2 Fusion Vector | addgene full sequence | sequence record 471896 | Addgene NGS Result
AAGACGCGTGACGTCGGCAGTGAAAAAAATGCTTTATTTGTGAAATTTGTGATGCTATTGCTTTATTTGT
AACCATTATAAGCTGCAATAAACAAGTTAACAACAACAATTGCATTCATTTTATGTTTCAGGTTCAGGGG
GAGGTGTGGGAGGTTTTTTAAAGCAAGTAAAACCTCTACAAATGTGGTATGGCTGATTATGATCCGCGGC
CGCAATACGTCGACGTTATCAGCTGACTTCGTACGAGAGCCTAGGTGTTTCCCCAAGGGGTTATGCTAGT
TATTGCTCAGCGGTGGCAGCAGCCAACTCAGCTTCCTTTCGGGCTTTGTTAGCAGCCGGATCAGCTTGCA
TGCCTGCAGGTCGACTCTAGAGGATCCCCGGGTACCGAGCCCGAATTCGTTTAAACGGATCCCTTCACTT
TGGTCAGCAATTTCGGCAGGAAGGGCTCGGTTATGAGGTCACCGCGGTGGGAGGACAACTGTGGAGGCGG
CGGCTGTCCCGGAGGTTGCTGATGGACGCACGGACCGGAGGCAGACGCGGAAGCAGAGGCTATGGCTTTC
GCTGCTCCCCGAGGCAGGGAGTACAAATAGACCGCTCCTATGACAAGCCCAGCACCCAAGGCAAAGAGCG
GATCTACATGAAACCCGAAGAGTCTTATTGAGGCGACGGTGGACAATACGATGGACAAGGAGGTCGCGAA
TCCCTTCAGTATGTTGTCCGCGTATTTCACAACAACCGCCACGAGCAATCCGCCAAATGCTTGGTTCAAT
ACGACACCCCAAACAGCTGGTGTGTATCCAAAAAAGAATCCGCGAGTTGCGACTGCGGTGCCCTCCGCCC
ACCACAAACCCACCAACCCGAGGGCCGTCCCAAAGAGGCCAAGCTGCAGATTTCTCAACCAGACACTACC
AGAAGAACCCTTCAGGATCTTCTCAAAATATACACCCGCGAACCCAGAGCTAAGGCAGGAGGCCACCACA
GCCGCGAGCCCGGCTCCCGGATTCTGATCGAGAGGGCGGGGACCTCCTCCTCCCGCTTGTTGAGCTTGAA
CTATGGCGACCCCTGTAAAGAGGAGAAGGAGACTGGCCCATTGGAGTCGGGACAAGGACCGGTTCAGCAT
AAGAACGGAGAACAATGCCGTTGTCAGGATTTTCAGTTGGTAGGTGACTTGGAACGTAGCTGCCGGCAAA
TTTGATATAGCGACATATTGAAGATTATTTTGCAAAGTATAAATGAGGCTGGGTACCGCCAACTTCAGTG
TGTCAACATATTGGACAAGCACTGCCTCGTGCAGAAACAGAACCAGGTGTTTTACATTTCCTCGTTTTTG
CGCAAAGAGAAGGAGCAGGCACGTCAATCCCTTAAGGACCTCTGCCATGACGACTGCGGTTGTTGCGAAA
AATCGATCGCCCGGCAACGTCCGAGCGTATCTTATAGAAAGGATGAGGGAAGCATTTTGCACTACGAGAA
CAGCAAGAGAAATATACTTCAATCTTCGGTGGGCGGCTGAAGCAGTCCCAGGTTCAAGAGCGCCTGCAGA
CACCGCGCCCGGACCAGGTGCTGCCGTACTTCCTCCTGCGCCCACGGCAGCCATGGCGATCGCACCGCTC
GAGCCTCCACCTCCGCTCCCGCCACCACCGGAGCTCCCACTGTTGATGGTTACTCGGAACAGCATGGAGC
CGTCGGGGGTGATCAGGCGCTCGTCGATAATTTTGTTGCCGTTCCACAGGGTCCCTGTTACAGTGATCTT
TTTGCCGTCGAACACGGCGATGCCTTCATACGGCCGTCCGAAATAGTTCAGCATGTTCGGCGTAACCCCG
TCGATTACCAGTGTGCCATAGGGCAGGATCACCTTAAAGTGATGATCATCCACAGGGTACACCACCTTAA
ACACCTCTTCGATCTGGGCCATTTGGTCGGCGCTCAGACCTTCATACGGGATGATGACATGGATGTCGAT
CTTCAGGGCATTTTCACCGCTCCGGACAATCCTTTGGATCGGAGTTACGGACACGGCGAGATTCTGCAGC
AAACTGGACACACCTCCCTGTTCAAGGACTTGGTCCAGGTTGTAGGCGGCTGTCTGTTCCCAGTCCCCAA
CGAAATCTTCGAGTGTGAAGACCATGGTGAGCGCTAGCTGCAAAAAGAACAAGTAGCTTGTATTCTATAG
TGTCACCTAAATGGGCGATCTGACGGTTCACTAAACCAGCTCTGCTTATATAGGCCTCCCTGGCGCGCCA
CTAGTTATTAATAGTAATCAATTACGGGGTCATTAGTTCATAGCCCATATATGGAGTTCCGCGTTACATA
ACTTACGGTAAATGGCCCGCCTGGCTGACCGCCCAACGACCCCCGCCCATTGACGTCAATAATGACGTAT
GTTCCCATAGTAACGCCAATAGGGACTTTCCATTGACGTCAATGGGTGGAGTATTTACGGTAAACTGCCC
ACTTGGCAGTACATCAAGTGTATCATATGCCAAGTCCGCCCCCTATTGACGTCAATGACGGTAAATGGCC
CGCCTGGCATTATGCCCAGTACATGACCTTACGGGACTTTCCTACTTGGCAGTACATCTACGTATTAGTC
ATCGCTATTACCATGGTGATGCGGTTTTGGCAGTACACCAATGGGCGTGGATAGCGGTTTGACTCACGGG
GATTTCCAAGTCTCCACCCCATTGACGTCAATGGGAGTTTGTTTTGGCACCAAAATCAACGGGACTTTCC
AAAATGTCGTAATAACCCCGCCCCGTTGACGCAAATGGGCGGTAGGCGTGTACGGTGGGAGGTCAAATCG
AATTCTAATACTGTTGACAATTAATCATCGGCATAGTATATCGGCATAGTATAATACGACAAGGTGAGGA
ACTAAACCCAGGAGGCAGATCATGATTGAACAAGATGGATTGCACGCAGGTTCTCCGGCCGCTTGGGTGG
AGAGGCTATTCGGCTATGACTGGGCACAACAGACAATCGGCTGCTCTGATGCCGCCGTGTTCCGGCTGTC
AGCGCAGGGGCGCCCGGTTCTTTTTGTCAAGACCGACCTGTCCGGTGCCCTGAATGAACTGCAGGACGAG
GCAGCGCGGCTATCGTGGCTGGCCACGACGGGCGTTCCTTGCGCAGCTGTGCTCGACGTTGTCACTGAAG
CGGGAAGGGACTGGCTGCTATTGGGCGAAGTGCCGGGGCAGGATCTCCTGTCATCTCACCTTGCTCCTGC
CGAGAAAGTATCCATCATGGCTGATGCAATGCGGCGGCTGCATACGCTTGATCCGGCTACCTGCCCATTC
GACCACCAAGCGAAACATCGCATCGAGCGAGCACGTACTCGGATGGAAGCCGGTCTTGTCGATCAGGATG
ATCTGGACGAAGAGCATCAGGGGCTCGCGCCAGCCGAACTGTTCGCCAGGCTCAAGGCGCGCATGCCCGA
CGGCGAGGATCTCGTCGTGACCCATGGCGATGCCTGCTTGCCGAATATCATGGTGGAAAATGGCCGCTTT
TCTGGATTCATCGACTGTGGCCGGCTGGGTGTGGCGGACCGCTATCAGGACATAGCGTTGGCTACCCGTG
ATATTGCTGAAGAGCTTGGCGGCGAATGGGCTGACCGCTTCCTCGTGCTTTACGGTATCGCCGCTCCCGA
TTCGCAGCGCATCGCCTTCTATCGCCTTCTTGACGAGTTCTTCTGATTCGAAATGACCGACCAAGCGACG
CCCAACCGGTATCAGCTCACTCAAAGGCGGTAATACGGTTATCCACAGAATCAGGGGATAACGCAGGAAA
GAACATGTCAAACATGAGAATTACAACTTATATCGTATGGGGCTGACTTCAGGTGCTACATTTGAAGAGA
TAAATTGCACTGAAATCTAGAAATATTTTATCTGATTAATAAGATGATCTTCTTGAGATCGTTTTGGTCT
GCGCGTAATCTCTTGCTCTGAAAACGAAAAAACCGCCTTGCAGGGCGGTTTTTCGAAGGTTCTCTGAGCT
ACCAACTCTTTGAACCGAGGTAACTGGCTTGGAGGAGCGCAGTCACCAAAACTTGTCCTTTCAGTTTAGC
CTTAACCGGCGCATGACTTCAAGACTAACTCCTCTAAATCAATTACCAGTGGCTGCTGCCAGTGGTGCTT
TTGCATGTCTTTCCGGGTTGGACTCAAGACGATAGTTACCGGATAAGGCGCAGCGGTCGGACTGAACGGG
GGGTTCGTGCATACAGTCCAGCTTGGAGCGAACTGCCTACCCGGAACTGAGTGTCAGGCGTGGAATGAGA
CAAACGCGGCCATAACAGCGGAATGACACCGGTAAACCGAAAGGCAGGAACAGGAGAGCGCACGAGGGAG
CCGCCAGGGGGAAACGCCTGGTATCTTTATAGTCCTGTCGGGTTTCGCCACCACTGATTTGAGCGTCAGA
TTTCGTGATGCTTGTCAGGGGGGCGGAGCCTATGGAAAAACGGCTTTGCCGCGGCCCTCTCACTTCCCTG
TTAAGTATCTTCCTGGCATCTTCCAGGAAATCTCCGCCCCGTTCGTAAGCCATTTCCGCTCGCCGCAGTC
GAACGACCGAGCGTAGCGAGTCAGTGAGCGAGGAAGCGGAATATATCCTGTATCACATATTCTGCTGACG
CACCGGTGCAGCCTTTTTTCTCCTGCCACATGAAGCACTTCACTGACACCCTCATCAGTGCCAACATAGT
AAGCCAGTATACACTCCGCTAGCGCTGATGTCCGGAATCGTCACACAAAAAACCAACACACAGATGTAAT
GAAAATAAAGATATTTTATTGCGGCCATCGTGATGGCTAGAGTCTAAACTCGACCTACCTCCTTAGCGCG
CGGTCGTGTACTGGGCCGGCGGTTGCCGCTGTCGGCCAGCACCTCGACGCAGCCGTCGGTCCATACGGCT
GCGCTCCGGCGAGCGATTTGTGTGCGACCGACGGTGCCGGCCCCGCTGCGGACGATGGCATCGCAGCGGC
CTTGAGCCCAGGCAGCATCGTCGAAGTTGCCGTCCACGAGGCTCTGGTAGAGCTGATCCAGGCCGATGCG
CAGCATGTAGGCTCGCAGACGAGGGCTGCCGGCCAGCTCGGGATGCCGGCGCTCGAAGTAGCGAGTCTGC
TGCTCCATGCAAGCCAGCCAGGGCCGCCAGAAGAAGATGTTGGCCACCTCGTACTGACTGTCCCCGAACA
TAGCTTCGGACCAGTCGATTACGGCGGTGATGCGGCCGTTGTCGGTCAGGACGTTGTTGCTGCCGAAGTC
GGCATGGACGAGGTGGCGCACCTCGGGACAGTCTTCGGCCCACAGCATCAGTTCGTCCAGGGCTTGAGCT
ACGCTGGCGGACACGGTGTCGTCCATCACGGTCTGCCAGTGGTAGACATGGGGATCAGCAATGGCGCAAA
TGAAATCCCGCCAGGTTGTGTACTGGCCGATGCCTTGGGGCCCGAATGGGCCGAAGCCGCTGGTTTGACT
GAGGTCGGCGGCGGCAATAGCATCCATAGCTTCGGCGACAGGCTGTAACACAGCAGGCAGCTCTGTTTCG
GGGAGGTCTTGGAGAGTAACGCCTTGGGCGCGTCTACTGATGCAGTATGTCAGGCTCTCGCTGAACTCGC
CGATGTCCAACACTTCGGGGATGGGTAGTGCAGCGCTGGCGAAGTGGCGGTACACGTAGCGGTCTTTGTA
GAAGCCATCAGCGCAGCTATTCACCCGCAGTACATAGCCGCGTCCGCCGACATCGAAGCTGAAGGCTCGG
CTCTCTTCGCCCTCCGACAACTGCATCAGGTCGCTCACACTGTCGAACTTCTCGATGAGAAATTTTTCAA
CGCTGGTAGCGGTGAGTTCGGGCTTCTTCATGGTGGCGCTAGTGTCAGAAGAATCGAGCTTTTTGCAAAA
GCCTAGGCCTCCAAAAAAGCCTCCTCACTACTTCTGGAATAGCTCAGAGGCCGAGGCGGCCTCGGCCTCT
GCATAAATAAAAAAAATTAGTCAGCCATGGGGCGGAGAATGGGCGGAACTGGGCGGAGTTAGGGGCGGGA
TGGGCGGAGTTAGGGGCGGGACTATGGTTGCTGACTAATTGAGATGCATGCTTTGCATACTTCTGCCTGC
TGGGGAGCCTGGGGACTTTCCACACCTGGTTGCTGACTAATTGAGATGCATGCTTTGCATACTTCTGCCT
GCTGGGGAGCCTGGGGACTTTCCACACCCTAACTGACACACATTCCACAGCTGGTTCTTTCCGCCTCAGA
AGGTACCTAACCAAGTTCCTCTTTCAGAGGTTATTTCAGGCCATGGTGCTGCGC
Features (pLannotate 1.2.2; 19 found; start..end, strand, type, name):
     17..98      -  polyA_signal   SV40 poly(A) signal: SV40 polyadenylation signal
    121..204     -  CDS            large T antigen (fragment): large T antigen from SV40 (simian virus 40)
    261..279     -  terminator     T7 terminator (fragment): transcription terminator for bacteriophage T7 RNA polymerase
    287..336     -  CDS            SET1 (fragment): solubility-enhancement tag derived from T7 phage gene 10B
    343..398     -  misc_feature   MCS: pUC18/19 multiple cloning site
    407..1594    -  CDS            SLC35A2: S35A2_HUMAN - Also known as UGALT, UGT, UGTL. Experimental evidence at protein level: Swiss-Prot protein existence level 1. Transports nucleotide sugars from the cytosol into Golgi vesicles where glycosyltransferases function. From Homo sapiens (Human).
   1652..2125    -  CDS            Nluc (fragment): NanoLuc® luciferase human codon-optimized
   2164..2182    -  promoter       SP6 promoter: promoter for bacteriophage SP6 RNA polymerase
   2208..2230    -  promoter       minimal CMV promoter (fragment): human cytomegalovirus (CMV) immediate early promoter
   2240..2605    +  enhancer       CMV enhancer: human cytomegalovirus immediate early enhancer
   2607..2794    +  promoter       CMV promoter (fragment): human cytomegalovirus (CMV) immediate early promoter
   2813..2860    +  promoter       EM7 promoter: synthetic bacterial promoter&nbsp
   2892..3683    +  CDS            neo: KKA2_KLEPN - Also known as kan, nptII. Experimental evidence at protein level: Swiss-Prot protein existence level 1. Resistance to kanamycin, neomycin, paromomycin, ribostamycin, butirosin and gentamicin B. From Klebsiella pneumoniae.
   3903..4448    +  rep_origin     p15A ori: Plasmids containing the medium-copy-number p15A origin of replication can be propagated in E. coli cells that contain a second plasmid with the ColE1 origin.
   4536..4591    +  rep_origin     RSF ori (fragment): Plasmids containing the RSF 1030 origin of replication can be propagated in E. coli cells that contain additional plasmids with compatible origins.
   4690..4716    -  misc_feature   bom (fragment): basis of mobility region from pBR322
   4732..4780    -  polyA_signal   poly(A) signal: synthetic polyadenylation signal
   4819..5841    -  CDS            hph: KHYB_ECOLX - Experimental evidence at protein level: Swiss-Prot protein existence level 1. The aminoglycoside phosphotransferases achieve inactivation of their antibiotic substrates by phosphorylation. Only phosphorylates hygromycin and closely related compounds such as demethyl analogs and destomycin. From Escherichia coli.
   5872..6229    -  promoter       SV40 promoter: SV40 enhancer and early promoter
