[The description below was written by a language model from this plasmid's Addgene catalogue record and pLannotate feature annotations shown in this document.]
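Description:
LgBiT-SLC35A2 Fusion Vector is a mammalian expression plasmid built on the pFN217K LgBiT CMV-Hyg Flexi Vector backbone, designed to produce human SLC35A2 carrying an N-terminal LgBiT tag. SLC35A2 encodes the UDP-galactose transporter, which moves nucleotide sugars from the cytosol into the Golgi lumen for use by glycosyltransferases; the record lists no mutations. LgBiT is the large subunit of the split NanoLuc (NanoBiT) luciferase, and the feature table accordingly detects it as a partial Nluc coding sequence lying immediately upstream of the SLC35A2 open reading frame on the same strand. According to the catalogue entry the fusion is driven by a CMV promoter. An SP6 promoter sits just upstream of the fusion, and a T7 terminator fragment and an SV40 polyadenylation signal lie downstream. The automated annotation of the CMV region is fragmented: the enhancer and main promoter fragment are called on the opposite strand to the fusion and adjacent to the EM7/neo unit, so the exact promoter arrangement cannot be resolved from the table alone.

In E. coli the plasmid is selected with kanamycin through a neo (nptII) gene preceded by the bacterial EM7 promoter. The catalogue describes it as high copy, whereas the annotation tool matches the replication origin to p15A, with small RSF ori and bom fragments, a discrepancy the record does not resolve. For stable selection in mammalian cells, a separate cassette expresses the hygromycin phosphotransferase gene (hph) from the SV40 enhancer/early promoter with a synthetic poly(A) signal. The record gives no application beyond expression of the fusion protein. LgBiT fusions are generally used in luminescent complementation assays, where light is produced when LgBiT associates with a complementary small peptide tag on a partner protein.
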