Addgene plasmid #237040: LgBiT-SLC35A2 Fusion Vector
Purpose: Express LgBiT-SLC35A2 Fusion Protein in Mammalian Cells under a CMV promoter
Depositing lab: Promega Corporation.
Backbone
  Vector backbone: pFN217K LgBiT CMV-Hyg Flexi Vector
  Vector type: Mammalian Expression
  Selectable markers: Hygromycin
Growth in bacteria
  Bacterial resistance: Kanamycin, 50 μg/mL
  Growth temperature: 37°C
  Growth strain: DH5alpha
  Copy number: High Copy
Gene/Insert
  Gene/Insert name: SLC35A2
  Species: H. sapiens (human)
  Mutation: None
  Entrez Gene: SLC35A2 (a.k.a. CDG2M, CDGX, UDP-Gal-Tr, UGALT, UGAT, UGT, UGT1, UGT2, UGTL)
  Promoter: CMV
  Tag / fusion protein: LgBiT (N terminal on backbone)
  Cloning method: Other
Terms and licenses: Academic/Nonprofit Terms; Industry Terms
How to cite: LgBiT-SLC35A2 Fusion Vector was a gift from Promega Corporation (Addgene plasmid # 237040 ; http://n2t.net/addgene:237040 ; RRID:Addgene_237040)
